Addgene plasmid #116774: pHAGE-PIK3CG
Purpose: Lentiviral expression of PIK3CG
Depositing lab: Gordon Mills & Kenneth Scott. Depositing organization: Baylor College of Medicine. Publication: Systematic Functional Annotation of Somatic Mutations in Cancer. Ng PK, Li J, Jeong KJ, Shao S, Chen H, Tsang YH, Sengupta S, Wang Z, Bhavana VH, Tran R, Soewito S, Minussi DC, Moreno D, Kong K, Dogruluk T, Lu H, Gao J, Tokheim C, Zhou DC, Johnson AM, Zeng J, Ip CKM, Ju Z, Wester M, Yu S, Li Y, Vellano CP, Schultz N, Karchin R, Ding L, Lu Y, Cheung LWT, Chen K, Shaw KR, Meric-Bernstam F, Scott KL, Yi S, Sahni N, Liang H, Mills GB. Cancer Cell. 2018 Mar 12;33(3):450-462.e10. doi: 10.1016/j.ccell.2018.01.021. PubMed 29533785.
Backbone
  Vector backbone: pHAGE
  Vector type: Lentiviral
Growth in bacteria
  Bacterial resistance: Ampicillin, 100 μg/mL
  Growth temperature: 37°C
  Growth strain: Stbl3
  Copy number: High Copy
Gene/Insert
  Gene/Insert name: PIK3CG
  Species: H. sapiens (human)
  Mutation: WT
  Entrez Gene: PIK3CG (a.k.a. IMD97, PI3CG, PI3K, PI3Kgamma, PIK3, p110gamma, p120-PI3K)
  Cloning method: Gateway Cloning
Terms and licenses: Academic/Nonprofit Terms; Industry Terms: Not Available to Industry
How to cite: pHAGE-PIK3CG was a gift from Gordon Mills & Kenneth Scott (Addgene plasmid # 116774 ; http://n2t.net/addgene:116774 ; RRID:Addgene_116774)
