[The description below was written by a language model from this plasmid's Addgene catalogue record and pLannotate feature annotations shown in this document.]
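Description:
pHAGE-PIK3CG is an HIV-1-based lentiviral expression plasmid of about 11.8 kb, built on the pHAGE backbone to deliver wild-type human PIK3CG. This gene encodes the p110γ catalytic subunit of phosphoinositide 3-kinase, which converts PtdIns(4,5)P2 to PIP3 and links G-protein-coupled receptor signalling to AKT pathway activation. In bacteria the plasmid is maintained through a high-copy ColE1/pUC-type origin and selected with ampicillin via the β-lactamase gene. Residual lac regulatory elements and SV40 fragments in the backbone are annotated but have no evident role in the payload.

The transfer cassette lies between a truncated 5' LTR and a self-inactivating ΔU3 3' LTR. It carries the Ψ packaging signal with a partial gag sequence, the RRE for Rev-dependent export of the genomic RNA, and the cPPT/CTS element. Within it, the constitutive human EF-1α promoter drives the PIK3CG open reading frame, which is flanked by attB1 and attB2 sites left by Gateway recombination. A V5 epitope tag sequence is annotated downstream of attB2, separated from the ORF by short T3 and T7 promoter sequences and an attB4 fragment. The record does not indicate whether this tag is fused in frame to the protein. An EMCV IRES then allows translation of puromycin N-acetyltransferase from the same transcript, so transduced mammalian cells can be selected with puromycin, and a WPRE enhances transcript expression.

The stated purpose is lentiviral expression of PIK3CG. The associated publication concerns systematic functional annotation of somatic cancer mutations, which suggests, though the record does not say so, that this wild-type clone serves as a reference for mutant alleles.
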