Features (pLannotate 1.2.2; 30 found; start..end, strand, type, name):
    377..634     +  LTR            5' LTR (truncated): truncated 5' long terminal repeat (LTR) from HIV-1
    681..806     +  misc_feature   HIV-1 Ψ: packaging signal of human immunodeficiency virus type 1
    790..1128    +  CDS            HIV-1 gag (fragment): gag protein from human immunodeficiency virus 1; gag
   1303..1536    +  misc_feature   RRE: The Rev response element (RRE) of HIV-1 allows for Rev-dependent mRNA export from the nucleus to the cytoplasm.
   1913..2013    +  CDS            Rev (fragment): human immunodeficiency virus 1 (HIV-1) Rev protein; rev; enhances nuclear export of unspliced and incompletely spliced viral mRNAs
   2058..2175    +  misc_feature   cPPT/CTS: central polypurine tract and central termination sequence of HIV-1
   2223..3401    +  promoter       EF-1α promoter: strong constitutive promoter for human elongation factor EF-1α
   3422..3442    +  protein_bind   attB1: mutant version of attB; core recombination site for the Gateway® BP reaction BP Clonase™
   3448..6753    +  CDS            PIK3CG: PK3CG_HUMAN - Experimental evidence at protein level: Swiss-Prot protein existence level 1. Phosphoinositide-3-kinase (PI3K) that phosphorylates PtdIns(4,5)P2 (Phosphatidylinositol 4,5-bisphosphate) to generate phosphatidylinositol 3,4,5-trisphosphate (PIP3). PIP3 plays a key role by recruiting PH domain-containing proteins to the membrane, including AKT1 and PDPK1, activating signaling cascades involved in cell growth, survival, proliferation, motility and morphology. Links G-protein coupled receptor activation to PIP3 production. Involved in immune, inflammatory and allergic responses. Modul
   6758..6782    -  protein_bind   attB2: mutant version of attB; recombination site for the Gateway® BP reaction BP Clonase™
   6790..6808    +  promoter       T3 promoter: promoter for bacteriophage T3 RNA polymerase
   6834..6852    -  promoter       T7 promoter: promoter for bacteriophage T7 RNA polymerase
   6858..6876    -  protein_bind   attB4 (fragment): mutant version of attB; core recombination site for the Gateway® BP reaction BP Clonase™
   6932..6973    +  CDS            V5 tag: epitope tag from simian virus 5
   7099..7561    +  misc_feature   IRES: internal ribosome entry site (IRES) of the encephalomyocarditis virus (EMCV)
   7575..8172    +  CDS            PuroR (fragment): puromycin N-acetyltransferase; pac from Streptomyces; confers resistance to puromycin
   8188..8776    +  misc_feature   WPRE: woodchuck hepatitis virus posttranscriptional regulatory element
   8784..8849    +  CDS            nef (fragment): NEF_HV1Z2 - Experimental evidence at protein level: Swiss-Prot protein existence level 1. Extracellular Nef protein targets CD4(+) T-lymphocytes for apoptosis by interacting with CXCR4 surface receptors. From Human immunodeficiency virus type 1 group M subtype D (isolate Z2/CDC-Z34) (HIV-1).
   8851..9084    +  LTR            3' LTR (ΔU3): self-inactivating 3' long terminal repeat (LTR) from HIV-1
   9289..9393    +  promoter       AmpR promoter: bla
   9394..10254   +  CDS            AmpR: β-lactamase; bla; confers resistance to ampicillin, carbenicillin, and related antibiotics
  10425..11013   +  rep_origin     ori: high-copy-number ColE1/pMB1/pBR322/pUC origin of replication
  11196..11250   +  CDS            lacI (fragment): lac repressor; lacI; The lac repressor binds to the lac operator to inhibit transcription in E. coli. This inhibition can be relieved by adding lactose or isopropyl-β-D-thiogalactopyranoside (IPTG).
  11256..11349   +  rep_origin     SV40 ori (fragment): SV40 origin of replication
  11374..11411   +  CDS            lacI (fragment): lac repressor; lacI; The lac repressor binds to the lac operator to inhibit transcription in E. coli. This inhibition can be relieved by adding lactose or isopropyl-β-D-thiogalactopyranoside (IPTG).
  11424..11445   +  protein_bind   CAP binding site: CAP binding activates transcription in the presence of cAMP. E. coli catabolite activator protein
  11460..11490   +  promoter       lac promoter: promoter for the E. coli lac operon
  11494..11516   +  protein_bind   lac operator (fragment): The lac repressor binds to the lac operator to inhibit transcription in E. coli. This inhibition can be relieved by adding lactose or isopropyl-β-D-thiogalactopyranoside (IPTG). lac repressor encoded by lacI
  11548..11631   +  polyA_signal   SV40 poly(A) signal (fragment): SV40 polyadenylation signal
  11798..329     +  CDS            nef (fragment) (across the origin): NEF_HV1BR - Experimental evidence at protein level: Swiss-Prot protein existence level 1. Extracellular Nef protein targets CD4(+) T-lymphocytes for apoptosis by interacting with CXCR4 surface receptors (PubMed:14990729). From Human immunodeficiency virus type 1 group M subtype B (isolate BRU/LAI) (HIV-1).
>Addgene plasmid #116774 | pHAGE-PIK3CG | addgene full sequence | sequence record 240597 | Addgene NGS Result
TGGAAGGGCTAATTCACTCCCAAAGAAGACAAGATATCCTTGATCTGTGGATCTACCACACACAAGGCTA
CTTCCCTGATTAGCAGAACTACACACCAGGGCCAGGGGTCAGATATCCACTGACCTTTGGATGGTGCTAC
AAGCTAGTACCAGTTGAGCCAGATAAGGTAGAAGAGGCCAATAAAGGAGAGAACACCAGCTTGTTACACC
CTGTGAGCCTGCATGGGATGGATGACCCGGAGAGAGAAGTGTTAGAGTGGAGGTTTGACAGCCGCCTAGC
ATTTCATCACGTGGCCCGAGAGCTGCATCCGGAGTACTTCAAGAACTGCTGATATCGAGCTTGCTACAAG
GGACTTTCCGCTGGGGACTTTCCAGGGAGGCGTGGCCTGGGCGGGACTGGGGAGTGGCGAGCCCTCAGAT
CCTGCATATAAGCAGCTGCTTTTTGCCTGTACTGGGTCTCTCTGGTTAGACCAGATCTGAGCCTGGGAGC
TCTCTGGCTAACTAGGGAACCCACTGCTTAAGCCTCAATAAAGCTTGCCTTGAGTGCTTCAAGTAGTGTG
TGCCCGTCTGTTGTGTGACTCTGGTAACTAGAGATCCCTCAGACCCTTTTAGTCAGTGTGGAAAATCTCT
AGCAGTGGCGCCCGAACAGGGACTTGAAAGCGAAAGGGAAACCAGAGGAGCTCTCTCGACGCAGGACTCG
GCTTGCTGAAGCGCGCACGGCAAGAGGCGAGGGGCGGCGACTGGTGAGTACGCCAAAAATTTTGACTAGC
GGAGGCTAGAAGGAGAGAGATGGGTGCGAGAGCGTCAGTATTAAGCGGGGGAGAATTAGATCGCGATGGG
AAAAAATTCGGTTAAGGCCAGGGGGAAAGAAAAAATATAAATTAAAACATATAGTATGGGCAAGCAGGGA
GCTAGAACGATTCGCAGTTAATCCTGGCCTGTTAGAAACATCAGAAGGCTGTAGACAAATACTGGGACAG
CTACAACCATCCCTTCAGACAGGATCAGAAGAACTTAGATCATTATATAATACAGTAGCAACCCTCTATT
GTGTGCATCAAAGGATAGAGATAAAAGACACCAAGGAAGCTTTAGACAAGATAGAGGAAGAGCAAAACAA
AAGTAAGACCACCGCACAGCAAGCGGCCGGCCGCTGATCTTCAGACCTGGAGGAGGAGATATGAGGGACA
ATTGGAGAAGTGAATTATATAAATATAAAGTAGTAAAAATTGAACCATTAGGAGTAGCACCCACCAAGGC
AAAGAGAAGAGTGGTGCAGAGAGAAAAAAGAGCAGTGGGAATAGGAGCTTTGTTCCTTGGGTTCTTGGGA
GCAGCAGGAAGCACTATGGGCGCAGCGTCAATGACGCTGACGGTACAGGCCAGACAATTATTGTCTGGTA
TAGTGCAGCAGCAGAACAATTTGCTGAGGGCTATTGAGGCGCAACAGCATCTGTTGCAACTCACAGTCTG
GGGCATCAAGCAGCTCCAGGCAAGAATCCTGGCTGTGGAAAGATACCTAAAGGATCAACAGCTCCTGGGG
ATTTGGGGTTGCTCTGGAAAACTCATTTGCACCACTGCTGTGCCTTGGAATGCTAGTTGGAGTAATAAAT
CTCTGGAACAGATTTGGAATCACACGACCTGGATGGAGTGGGACAGAGAAATTAACAATTACACAAGCTT
AATACACTCCTTAATTGAAGAATCGCAAAACCAGCAAGAAAAGAATGAACAAGAATTATTGGAATTAGAT
AAATGGGCAAGTTTGTGGAATTGGTTTAACATAACAAATTGGCTGTGGTATATAAAATTATTCATAATGA
TAGTAGGAGGCTTGGTAGGTTTAAGAATAGTTTTTGCTGTACTTTCTATAGTGAATAGAGTTAGGCAGGG
ATATTCACCATTATCGTTTCAGACCCACCTCCCAACCCCGAGGGGACCCGACAGGCCCGAAGGAATAGAA
GAAGAAGGTGGAGAGAGAGACAGAGACAGATCCATTCGATTAGTGAACGGATCTCGACGGTATCGCCGAA
TTCACAAATGGCAGTATTCATCCACAATTTTAAAAGAAAAGGGGGGATTGGGGGGTACAGTGCAGGGGAA
AGAATAGTAGACATAATAGCAACAGACATACAAACTAAAGAATTACAAAAACAAATTACAAAAATTCAAA
ATTTTCGGGTTTATTACAGGGACAGCAGAGATCCAGTTTGGACTAGTCGTGAGGCTCCGGTGCCCGTCAG
TGGGCAGAGCGCACATCGCCCACAGTCCCCGAGAAGTTGGGGGGAGGGGTCGGCAATTGAACCGGTGCCT
AGAGAAGGTGGCGCGGGGTAAACTGGGAAAGTGATGTCGTGTACTGGCTCCGCCTTTTTCCCGAGGGTGG
GGGAGAACCGTATATAAGTGCAGTAGTCGCCGTGAACGTTCTTTTTCGCAACGGGTTTGCCGCCAGAACA
CAGGTAAGTGCCGTGTGTGGTTCCCGCGGGCCTGGCCTCTTTACGGGTTATGGCCCTTGCGTGCCTTGAA
TTACTTCCACCTGGCTGCAGTACGTGATTCTTGATCCCGAGCTTCGGGTTGGAAGTGGGTGGGAGAGTTC
GAGGCCTTGCGCTTAAGGAGCCCCTTCGCCTCGTGCTTGAGTTGAGGCCTGGCCTGGGCGCTGGGGCCGC
CGCGTGCGAATCTGGTGGCACCTTCGCGCCTGTCTCGCTGCTTTCGATAAGTCTCTAGCCATTTAAAATT
TTTGATGACCTGCTGCGACGCTTTTTTTCTGGCAAGATAGTCTTGTAAATGCGGGCCAAGATCTGCACAC
TGGTATTTCGGTTTTTGGGGCCGCGGGCGGCGACGGGGCCCGTGCGTCCCAGCGCACATGTTCGGCGAGG
CGGGGCCTGCGAGCGCGGCCACCGAGAATCGGACGGGGGTAGTCTCAAGCTGGCCGGCCTGCTCTGGTGC
CTGGCCTCGCGCCGCCGTGTATCGCCCCGCCCTGGGCGGCAAGGCTGGCCCGGTCGGCACCAGTTGCGTG
AGCGGAAAGATGGCCGCTTCCCGGCCCTGCTGCAGGGAGCTCAAAATGGAGGACGCGGCGCTCGGGAGAG
CGGGCGGGTGAGTCACCCACACAAAGGAAAAGGGCCTTTCCGTCCTCAGCCGTCGCTTCATGTGACTCCA
CGGAGTACCGGGCGCCGTCCAGGCACCTCGATTAGTTCTCGAGCTTTTGGAGTACGTCGTCTTTAGGTTG
GGGGGAGGGGTTTTATGCGATGGAGTTTCCCCACACTGAGTGGGTGGAGACTGAAGTTAGGCCAGCTTGG
CACTTGATGTAATTCTCCTTGGAATTTGCCCTTTTTGAGTTTGGATCTTGGTTCATTCTCAAGCCTCAGA
CAGTGGTTCAAAGTTTTTTTCTTCCATTTCAGGTGTCGTGAAGCGGCCCTGCAGATATCAACAAGTTTGT
ACAAAAAAGCAGGCACCATGGAGCTGGAGAACTATAAACAGCCCGTGGTGCTGAGAGAGGACAACTGCCG
AAGGCGCCGGAGGATGAAGCCGCGCAGTGCTGCGGCCAGCCTGTCCTCCATGGAGCTCATCCCCATCGAG
TTCGTGCTGCCCACCAGCCAGCGCAAATGCAAGAGCCCCGAAACGGCGCTGCTGCACGTGGCCGGCCACG
GCAACGTGGAGCAGATGAAGGCCCAGGTGTGGCTGCGAGCGCTGGAGACCAGCGTGGCGGCGGACTTCTA
CCACCGGCTGGGACCGCATCACTTCCTCCTGCTCTATCAGAAGAAGGGGCAGTGGTACGAGATCTACGAC
AAGTACCAGGTGGTGCAGACTCTGGACTGCCTGCGCTACTGGAAGGCCACGCACCGGAGCCCGGGCCAGA
TCCACCTGGTGCAGCGGCACCCGCCCTCCGAGGAGTCCCAAGCCTTCCAGCGGCAGCTCACGGCGCTGAT
TGGCTATGACGTCACTGACGTCAGCAACGTGCACGACGATGAGCTGGAGTTCACGCGCCGTGGCTTGGTG
ACCCCGCGCATGGCGGAGGTGGCCAGCCGCGACCCCAAGCTCTACGCCATGCACCCGTGGGTGACGTCCA
AGCCCCTCCCGGAGTACCTGTGGAAGAAGATTGCCAACAACTGCATCTTCATCGTCATTCACCGCAGCAC
CACCAGCCAGACCATTAAGGTCTCACCCGACGACACCCCCGGCGCCATCCTGCAGAGCTTCTTCACCAAG
ATGGCCAAGAAGAAATCTCTGATGGATATTCCCGAAAGCCAAAGCGAACAGGATTTTGTGCTGCGCGTCT
GTGGCCGGGATGAGTACCTGGTGGGCGAAACGCCCATCAAAAACTTCCAGTGGGTGAGGCACTGCCTCAA
GAACGGAGAAGAGATTCACGTGGTACTGGACACGCCTCCAGACCCGGCCCTAGACGAGGTGAGGAAGGAA
GAGTGGCCGCTGGTGGATGACTGCACGGGAGTCACCGGCTACCATGAGCAGCTTACCATCCACGGCAAGG
ACCACGAGAGTGTGTTCACCGTGTCCCTGTGGGACTGCGACCGCAAGTTCAGGGTCAAGATCAGAGGCAT
TGATATCCCCGTCCTGCCTCGGAACACCGACCTCACAGTTTTTGTAGAGGCAAACATCCAGCATGGGCAA
CAAGTCCTTTGCCAAAGGAGAACCAGCCCCAAACCCTTCACAGAGGAGGTGCTGTGGAATGTGTGGCTTG
AGTTCAGTATCAAAATCAAAGACTTGCCCAAAGGGGCTCTACTGAACCTCCAGATCTACTGCGGTAAAGC
TCCAGCACTGTCCAGCAAGGCCTCTGCAGAGTCCCCCAGTTCTGAGTCCAAGGGCAAAGTTCAGCTTCTC
TATTATGTGAACCTGCTGCTGATAGACCACCGTTTCCTCCTGCGCCGTGGAGAATACGTCCTCCACATGT
GGCAGATATCTGGGAAGGGAGAAGACCAAGGAAGCTTCAATGCTGACAAACTCACGTCTGCAACTAACCC
AGACAAGGAGAACTCAATGTCCATCTCCATTCTTCTGGACAATTACTGCCACCCGATAGCCCTGCCTAAG
CATCAGCCCACCCCTGACCCGGAAGGGGACCGGGTTCGAGCAGAAATGCCCAACCAGCTTCGCAAGCAAT
TGGAGGCGATCATAGCCACTGATCCACTTAACCCTCTCACAGCAGAGGACAAAGAATTGCTCTGGCATTT
TAGATACGAAAGCCTTAAGCACCCAAAAGCATATCCTAAGCTATTTAGTTCAGTGAAATGGGGACAGCAA
GAAATTGTGGCCAAAACATACCAATTGTTGGCCAGAAGGGAAGTCTGGGATCAAAGTGCTTTGGATGTTG
GGTTAACAATGCAGCTCCTGGACTGCAACTTCTCAGATGAAAATGTAAGAGCCATTGCAGTTCAGAAACT
GGAGAGCTTGGAGGACGATGATGTTCTGCATTACCTTCTACAATTGGTCCAGGCTGTGAAATTTGAACCA
TACCATGATAGCGCCCTTGCCAGATTTCTGCTGAAGCGTGGTTTAAGAAACAAAAGAATTGGTCACTTTT
TGTTTTGGTTCTTGAGAAGTGAGATAGCCCAGTCCAGACACTATCAGCAGAGGTTCGCTGTGATTCTGGA
AGCCTATCTGAGGGGCTGTGGCACAGCCATGCTGCACGACTTTACCCAACAAGTCCAAGTAATCGAGATG
TTACAAAAAGTCACCCTTGATATTAAATCGCTCTCTGCTGAAAAGTATGACGTCAGTTCCCAAGTTATTT
CACAACTTAAACAAAAGCTTGAAAACCTGCAGAATTCTCAACTCCCCGAAAGCTTTAGAGTTCCATATGA
TCCTGGACTGAAAGCAGGAGCGCTGGCAATTGAAAAATGTAAAGTAATGGCCTCCAAGAAAAAACCACTA
TGGCTTGAGTTTAAATGTGCCGATCCTACAGCCCTATCAAATGAAACAATTGGAATTATCTTTAAACATG
GTGATGATCTGCGCCAAGACATGCTTATTTTACAGATTCTACGAATCATGGAGTCTATTTGGGAGACTGA
ATCTTTGGATCTATGCCTCCTGCCATATGGTTGCATTTCAACTGGTGACAAAATAGGAATGATCGAGATT
GTGAAAGACGCCACGACAATTGCCAAAATTCAGCAAAGCACAGTGGGCAACACGGGAGCATTTAAAGATG
AAGTCCTGAATCACTGGCTCAAAGAAAAATCCCCTACTGAAGAAAAGTTTCAGGCAGCAGTGGAGAGATT
TGTTTATTCCTGTGCAGGCTACTGTGTGGCAACCTTTGTTCTTGGAATAGGCGACAGACACAATGACAAT
ATTATGATCACCGAGACAGGAAACCTATTTCATATTGACTTCGGGCACATTCTTGGGAATTACAAAAGTT
TCCTGGGCATTAATAAAGAGAGAGTGCCATTTGTGCTAACCCCTGACTTCCTCTTTGTGATGGGAACTTC
TGGAAAGAAGACAAGCCCACACTTCCAGAAATTTCAGGACATCTGTGTTAAGGCTTATCTAGCCCTTCGT
CATCACACAAACCTACTGATCATCCTGTTCTCCATGATGCTGATGACAGGAATGCCCCAGTTAACAAGCA
AAGAAGACATTGAATATATCCGGGATGCCCTCACAGTGGGGAAAAATGAGGAGGATGCTAAAAAGTATTT
TCTTGATCAGATCGAAGTTTGCAGAGACAAAGGATGGACTGTGCAGTTTAATTGGTTTCTACATCTTGTT
CTTGGCATCAAACAAGGAGAGAAACATTCAGCCTAGAACCCAGCTTTCTTGTACAAAGTGGTGATATCCA
ATTAACCCTCACTAAAGGTTTGTGTGTTATTGTAATTGAGATCCCTATAGTGAGTCGTATTACCACCCAA
CTTTTCTATACAAAGTGGTTGATATCCAGCACAGTGGCGGCCGCTCGAGTCTAGAGGGCCCGCGGTTCGA
AGGTAAGCCTATCCCTAACCCTCTCCTCGGTCTCGATTCTACGCGTACCGGTTAGTAATGAGATCCCTCC
CCCCCCCCTAACGTTACTGGCCGAAGCCGCTTGGAATAAGGCCGGTGTGCGTTTGTCTATATGTTATTTT
CCACCATATTGCCGTCTTTTGGCAATGTGAGGGCCCGGAAACCTGGCCCTGTCTTCTTGACGAGCATTCC
TAGGGGTCTTTCCCCTCTCGCCAAAGGAATGCAAGGTCTGTTGAATGTCGTGAAGGAAGCAGTTCCTCTG
GAAGCTTCTTGAAGACAAACAACGTCTGTAGCGACCCTTTGCAGGCAGCGGAACCCCCCACCTGGCGACA
GGTGCCTCTGCGGCCAAAAGCCACGTGTATAAGATACACCTGCAAAGGCGGCACAACCCCAGTGCCACGT
TGTGAGTTGGATAGTTGTGGAAAGAGTCAAATGGCTCTCCTCAAGCGTATTCAACAAGGGGCTGAAGGAT
GCCCAGAAGGTACCCCATTGTATGGGATCTGATCTGGGGCCTCGGTGCACATGCTTTACATGTGTTTAGT
CGAGGTTAAAAAAACGTCTAGGCCCCCCGAACCACGGGGACGTGGTTTTCCTTTGAAAAACACGATGATA
ATATGGCCACACATATGACCGAGTACAAGCCCACGGTGCGCCTCGCCACCCGCGACGACGTCCCCAGGGC
CGTACGCACCCTCGCCGCCGCGTTCGCCGACTACCCCGCCACGCGCCACACCGTCGATCCGGACCGCCAC
ATCGAGCGGGTCACCGAGCTGCAAGAACTCTTCCTCACGCGCGTCGGGCTCGACATCGGCAAGGTGTGGG
TCGCGGACGACGGCGCCGCGGTGGCGGTCTGGACCACGCCGGAGAGCGTCGAAGCGGGGGCGGTGTTCGC
CGAGATCGGCCCGCGCATGGCCGAGTTGAGCGGTTCCCGGCTGGCCGCGCAGCAACAGATGGAAGGCCTC
CTGGCGCCGCACCGGCCCAAGGAGCCCGCGTGGTTCCTGGCCACCGTCGGCGTCTCGCCCGACCACCAGG
GCAAGGGTCTGGGCAGCGCCGTCGTGCTCCCCGGAGTGGAGGCGGCCGAGCGCGCCGGGGTGCCCGCCTT
CCTGGAGACCTCCGCGCCCCGCAACCTCCCCTTCTACGAGCGGCTCGGCTTCACCGTCACCGCCGACGTC
GAGGTGCCCGAAGGACCGCGCACCTGGTGCATGACCCGCAAGCCCGGTGCCTAAATCGATAGATCCTAAT
CAACCTCTGGATTACAAAATTTGTGAAAGATTGACTGGTATTCTTAACTATGTTGCTCCTTTTACGCTAT
GTGGATACGCTGCTTTAATGCCTTTGTATCATGCTATTGCTTCCCGTATGGCTTTCATTTTCTCCTCCTT
GTATAAATCCTGGTTGCTGTCTCTTTATGAGGAGTTGTGGCCCGTTGTCAGGCAACGTGGCGTGGTGTGC
ACTGTGTTTGCTGACGCAACCCCCACTGGTTGGGGCATTGCCACCACCTGTCAGCTCCTTTCCGGGACTT
TCGCTTTCCCCCTCCCTATTGCCACGGCGGAACTCATCGCCGCCTGCCTTGCCCGCTGCTGGACAGGGGC
TCGGCTGTTGGGCACTGACAATTCCGTGGTGTTGTCGGGGAAATCATCGTCCTTTCCTTGGCTGCTCGCC
TGTGTTGCCACCTGGATTCTGCGCGGGACGTCCTTCTGCTACGTCCCTTCGGCCCTCAATCCAGCGGACC
TTCCTTCCCGCGGCCTGCTGCCGGCTCTGCGGCCTCTTCCGCGTCTTCGCCTTCGCCCTCAGACGAGTCG
GATCTCCCTTTGGGCCGCCTCCCCGCCTGAGATCCTTTAAGACCAATGACTTACAAGGCAGCTGTAGATC
TTAGCCACTTTTTAAAAGAAAAGGGGGGACTGGAAGGGCTAATTCACTCCCAACGAAGACAAGATCTGCT
TTTTGCTTGTACTGGGTCTCTCTGGTTAGACCAGATCTGAGCCTGGGAGCTCTCTGGCTAACTAGGGAAC
CCACTGCTTAAGCCTCAATAAAGCTTGCCTTGAGTGCTTCAAGTAGTGTGTGCCCGTCTGTTGTGTGACT
CTGGTAACTAGAGATCCCTCAGACCCTTTTAGTCAGTGTGGAAAATCTCTAGCAGTAGTAGTTCATGTCA
TCTTATTATTCAGTATTTATAACTTGCAAAGAAATGAATATCAGAGAGTGAGAGGCCCGGGTTAATTAAG
GAAAGGGCTAGATCATTCTTGAAGACGAAAGGGCCTCGTGATACGCCTATTTTTATAGGTTAATGTCATG
ATAATAATGGTTTCTTAGACGTCAGGTGGCACTTTTCGGGGAAATGTGCGCGGAACCCCTATTTGTTTAT
TTTTCTAAATACATTCAAATATGTATCCGCTCATGAGACAATAACCCTGATAAATGCTTCAATAATATTG
AAAAAGGAAGAGTATGAGTATTCAACATTTCCGTGTCGCCCTTATTCCCTTTTTTGCGGCATTTTGCCTT
CCTGTTTTTGCTCACCCAGAAACGCTGGTGAAAGTAAAAGATGCTGAAGATCAGTTGGGTGCACGAGTGG
GTTACATCGAACTGGATCTCAACAGCGGTAAGATCCTTGAGAGTTTTCGCCCCGAAGAACGTTTTCCAAT
GATGAGCACTTTTAAAGTTCTGCTATGTGGCGCGGTATTATCCCGTGTTGACGCCGGGCAAGAGCAACTC
GGTCGCCGCATACACTATTCTCAGAATGACTTGGTTGAGTACTCACCAGTCACAGAAAAGCATCTTACGG
ATGGCATGACAGTAAGAGAATTATGCAGTGCTGCCATAACCATGAGTGATAACACTGCGGCCAACTTACT
TCTGACAACGATCGGAGGACCGAAGGAGCTAACCGCTTTTTTGCACAACATGGGGGATCATGTAACTCGC
CTTGATCGTTGGGAACCGGAGCTGAATGAAGCCATACCAAACGACGAGCGTGACACCACGATGCCTGTAG
CAATGGCAACAACGTTGCGCAAACTATTAACTGGCGAACTACTTACTCTAGCTTCCCGGCAACAATTAAT
AGACTGGATGGAGGCGGATAAAGTTGCAGGACCACTTCTGCGCTCGGCCCTTCCGGCTGGCTGGTTTATT
GCTGATAAATCTGGAGCCGGTGAGCGTGGGTCTCGCGGTATCATTGCAGCACTGGGGCCAGATGGTAAGC
CCTCCCGTATCGTAGTTATCTACACGACGGGGAGTCAGGCAACTATGGATGAACGAAATAGACAGATCGC
TGAGATAGGTGCCTCACTGATTAAGCATTGGTAACTGTCAGACCAAGTTTACTCATATATACTTTAGATT
GATTTAAAACTTCATTTTTAATTTAAAAGGATCTAGGTGAAGATCCTTTTTGATAATCTCATGACCAAAA
TCCCTTAACGTGAGTTTTCGTTCCACTGAGCGTCAGACCCCGTAGAAAAGATCAAAGGATCTTCTTGAGA
TCCTTTTTTTCTGCGCGTAATCTGCTGCTTGCAAACAAAAAAACCACCGCTACCAGCGGTGGTTTGTTTG
CCGGATCAAGAGCTACCAACTCTTTTTCCGAAGGTAACTGGCTTCAGCAGAGCGCAGATACCAAATACTG
TTCTTCTAGTGTAGCCGTAGTTAGGCCACCACTTCAAGAACTCTGTAGCACCGCCTACATACCTCGCTCT
GCTAATCCTGTTACCAGTGGCTGCTGCCAGTGGCGATAAGTCGTGTCTTACCGGGTTGGACTCAAGACGA
TAGTTACCGGATAAGGCGCAGCGGTCGGGCTGAACGGGGGGTTCGTGCACACAGCCCAGCTTGGAGCGAA
CGACCTACACCGAACTGAGATACCTACAGCGTGAGCTATGAGAAAGCGCCACGCTTCCCGAAGGGAGAAA
GGCGGACAGGTATCCGGTAAGCGGCAGGGTCGGAACAGGAGAGCGCACGAGGGAGCTTCCAGGGGGAAAC
GCCTGGTATCTTTATAGTCCTGTCGGGTTTCGCCACCTCTGACTTGAGCGTCGATTTTTGTGATGCTCGT
CAGGGGGGCGGAGCCTATGGAAAAACGCCAGCAACGCGGCCTTTTTACGGTTCCTGGCCTTTTGCTGGCC
TTTTGCTCACATGTTCTTTCCTGCGTTATCCCCTGATTCTGTGGATAACCGTATTACCGCCTTTGAGTGA
GCTGATACCGCTCGCCGCAGCCGAACGACCGAGCGCAGCGAGTCAGTGAGCGAGGAAGCGGAAGAGCGCC
CAATACGCAAACCGCCTCTCCCCGCGCGTTGGCCGATTCATTAATGCAGCAAGCTCATGGCTGACTAATT
TTTTTTATTTATGCAGAGGCCGAGGCCGCCTCGGCCTCTGAGCTATTCCAGAAGTAGTGAGGAGGCTTTT
TTGGAGGCCTAGGCTTTTGCAAAAAGCTCCCCGTGGCACGACAGGTTTCCCGACTGGAAAGCGGGCAGTG
AGCGCAACGCAATTAATGTGAGTTAGCTCACTCATTAGGCACCCCAGGCTTTACACTTTATGCTTCCGGC
TCGTATGTTGTGTGGAATTGTGAGCGGATAACAATTTCACACAGGAAACAGCTATGACATGATTACGAAT
TTCACAAATAAAGCATTTTTTTCACTGCATTCTAGTTGTGGTTTGTCCAAACTCATCAATGTATCTTATC
ATGTCTGGATCAACTGGATAACTCAAGCTAACCAAAATCATCCCAAACTTCCCACCCCATACCCTATTAC
CACTGCCAATTACCTGTGGTTTCATTTACTCTAAACCTGTGATTCCTCTGAATTATTTTCATTTTAAAGA
AATTGTATTTGTTAAATATGTACTACAAACTTAGTAGT
