>Addgene plasmid #116774 | pHAGE-PIK3CG | depositor partial sequence | sequence record 219650 | insert
ATGGAGCTGGAGAACTATAAACAGCCCGTGGTGCTGAGAGAGGACAACTGCCGAAGGCGCCGGAGGATGA
AGCCGCGCAGTGCTGCGGCCAGCCTGTCCTCCATGGAGCTCATCCCCATCGAGTTCGTGCTGCCCACCAG
CCAGCGCAAATGCAAGAGCCCCGAAACGGCGCTGCTGCACGTGGCCGGCCACGGCAACGTGGAGCAGATG
AAGGCCCAGGTGTGGCTGCGAGCGCTGGAGACCAGCGTGGCGGCGGACTTCTACCACCGGCTGGGACCGC
ATCACTTCCTCCTGCTCTATCAGAAGAAGGGGCAGTGGTACGAGATCTACGACAAGTACCAGGTGGTGCA
GACTCTGGACTGCCTGCGCTACTGGAAGGCCACGCACCGGAGCCCGGGCCAGATCCACCTGGTGCAGCGG
CACCCGCCCTCCGAGGAGTCCCAAGCCTTCCAGCGGCAGCTCACGGCGCTGATTGGCTATGACGTCACTG
ACGTCAGCAACGTGCACGACGATGAGCTGGAGTTCACGCGCCGTGGCTTGGTGACCCCGCGCATGGCGGA
GGTGGCCAGCCGCGACCCCAAGCTCTACGCCATGCACCCGTGGGTGACGTCCAAGCCCCTCCCGGAGTAC
CTGTGGAAGAAGATTGCCAACAACTGCATCTTCATCGTCATTCACCGCAGCACCACCAGCCAGACCATTA
AGGTCTCACCCGACGACACCCCCGGCGCCATCCTGCAGAGCTTCTTCACCAAGATGGCCAAGAAGAAATC
TCTGATGGATATTCCCGAAAGCCAAAGCGAACAGGATTTTGTGCTGCGCGTCTGTGGCCGGGATGAGTAC
CTGGTGGGCGAAACGCCCATCAAAAACTTCCAGTGGGTGAGGCACTGCCTCAAGAACGGAGAAGAGATTC
ACGTGGTACTGGACACGCCTCCAGACCCGGCCCTAGACGAGGTGAGGAAGGAAGAGTGGCCGCTGGTGGA
TGACTGCACGGGAGTCACCGGCTACCATGAGCAGCTTACCATCCACGGCAAGGACCACGAGAGTGTGTTC
ACCGTGTCCCTGTGGGACTGCGACCGCAAGTTCAGGGTCAAGATCAGAGGCATTGATATCCCCGTCCTGC
CTCGGAACACCGACCTCACAGTTTTTGTAGAGGCAAACATCCAGCATGGGCAACAAGTCCTTTGCCAAAG
GAGAACCAGCCCCAAACCCTTCACAGAGGAGGTGCTGTGGAATGTGTGGCTTGAGTTCAGTATCAAAATC
AAAGACTTGCCCAAAGGGGCTCTACTGAACCTCCAGATCTACTGCGGTAAAGCTCCAGCACTGTCCAGCA
AGGCCTCTGCAGAGTCCCCCAGTTCTGAGTCCAAGGGCAAAGTTCAGCTTCTCTATTATGTGAACCTGCT
GCTGATAGACCACCGTTTCCTCCTGCGCCGTGGAGAATACGTCCTCCACATGTGGCAGATATCTGGGAAG
GGAGAAGACCAAGGAAGCTTCAATGCTGACAAACTCACGTCTGCAACTAACCCAGACAAGGAGAACTCAA
TGTCCATCTCCATTCTTCTGGACAATTACTGCCACCCGATAGCCCTGCCTAAGCATCAGCCCACCCCTGA
CCCGGAAGGGGACCGGGTTCGAGCAGAAATGCCCAACCAGCTTCGCAAGCAATTGGAGGCGATCATAGCC
ACTGATCCACTTAACCCTCTCACAGCAGAGGACAAAGAATTGCTCTGGCATTTTAGATACGAAAGCCTTA
AGCACCCAAAAGCATATCCTAAGCTATTTAGTTCAGTGAAATGGGGACAGCAAGAAATTGTGGCCAAAAC
ATACCAATTGTTGGCCAGAAGGGAAGTCTGGGATCAAAGTGCTTTGGATGTTGGGTTAACAATGCAGCTC
CTGGACTGCAACTTCTCAGATGAAAATGTAAGAGCCATTGCAGTTCAGAAACTGGAGAGCTTGGAGGACG
ATGATGTTCTGCATTACCTTCTACAATTGGTCCAGGCTGTGAAATTTGAACCATACCATGATAGCGCCCT
TGCCAGATTTCTGCTGAAGCGTGGTTTAAGAAACAAAAGAATTGGTCACTTTTTGTTTTGGTTCTTGAGA
AGTGAGATAGCCCAGTCCAGACACTATCAGCAGAGGTTCGCTGTGATTCTGGAAGCCTATCTGAGGGGCT
GTGGCACAGCCATGCTGCACGACTTTACCCAACAAGTCCAAGTAATCGAGATGTTACAAAAAGTCACCCT
TGATATTAAATCGCTCTCTGCTGAAAAGTATGACGTCAGTTCCCAAGTTATTTCACAACTTAAACAAAAG
CTTGAAAACCTGCAGAATTCTCAACTCCCCGAAAGCTTTAGAGTTCCATATGATCCTGGACTGAAAGCAG
GAGCGCTGGCAATTGAAAAATGTAAAGTAATGGCCTCCAAGAAAAAACCACTATGGCTTGAGTTTAAATG
TGCCGATCCTACAGCCCTATCAAATGAAACAATTGGAATTATCTTTAAACATGGTGATGATCTGCGCCAA
GACATGCTTATTTTACAGATTCTACGAATCATGGAGTCTATTTGGGAGACTGAATCTTTGGATCTATGCC
TCCTGCCATATGGTTGCATTTCAACTGGTGACAAAATAGGAATGATCGAGATTGTGAAAGACGCCACGAC
AATTGCCAAAATTCAGCAAAGCACAGTGGGCAACACGGGAGCATTTAAAGATGAAGTCCTGAATCACTGG
CTCAAAGAAAAATCCCCTACTGAAGAAAAGTTTCAGGCAGCAGTGGAGAGATTTGTTTATTCCTGTGCAG
GCTACTGTGTGGCAACCTTTGTTCTTGGAATAGGCGACAGACACAATGACAATATTATGATCACCGAGAC
AGGAAACCTATTTCATATTGACTTCGGGCACATTCTTGGGAATTACAAAAGTTTCCTGGGCATTAATAAA
GAGAGAGTGCCATTTGTGCTAACCCCTGACTTCCTCTTTGTGATGGGAACTTCTGGAAAGAAGACAAGCC
CACACTTCCAGAAATTTCAGGACATCTGTGTTAAGGCTTATCTAGCCCTTCGTCATCACACAAACCTACT
GATCATCCTGTTCTCCATGATGCTGATGACAGGAATGCCCCAGTTAACAAGCAAAGAAGACATTGAATAT
ATCCGGGATGCCCTCACAGTGGGGAAAAATGAGGAGGATGCTAAAAAGTATTTTCTTGATCAGATCGAAG
TTTGCAGAGACAAAGGATGGACTGTGCAGTTTAATTGGTTTCTACATCTTGTTCTTGGCATCAAACAAGG
AGAGAAACATTCAGCCTAA
