>Addgene plasmid #116774 | pHAGE-PIK3CG | addgene partial sequence | sequence record 368112 | pENTR-R 5'-ATGGCTCATAACACCCCTTG-3'
TGATGATATATTTTTATCTTGTGCAATGTAACATCAGAGATTTTGAGACACGGGCCAGAGCTGCCAGGAA
ACAGCTATGACCATGTAATACGACTCACTATAGGGGATATCAGCTGGATGGCAAATAATGATTTTATTTT
GACTGATAGTGACCTGTTCGTTGCAACAAATTGATAAGCAATGCTTTCTTATAATGCCAACTTTGTACAA
GAAAGCTGGGTTCTAGGCTGAATGTTTCTCTCCTTGTTTGATGCCAAGAACAAGATGTAGAAACCAATTA
AACTGCACAGTCCATCCTTTGTCTCTGCAAACTTCGATCTGATCAAGAAAATACTTTTTAGCATCCTCCT
CATTTTTCCCCACTGTGAGGGCATCCCGGATATATTCAATGTCTTCTTTGCTTGTTAACTGGGGCATTCC
TGTCATCAGCATCATGGAGAACAGGATGATCAGTAGGTTTGTGTGATGACGAAGGGCTAGATAAGCCTTA
ACACAGATGTCCTGAAATTTCTGGAAGTGTGGGCTTGTCTTCTTTCCAGAAGTTCCCATCACAAAGAGGA
AGTCAGGGGTTAGCACAAATGGCACTCTCTCTTTATTAATGCCCAGGAAACTTTTGTAATTCCCAAGAAT
GTGCCCGAAGTCAATATGAAATAGGTTTCCTGTCTCGGTGATCATAATATTGTCATTGTGTCTGTCGCCT
ATTCCAAGAACAAAGGTTGCCACACAGTAGCCTGCACAGGAATAAACAAATCTCTCCACTGCTGCCTGAA
ACTTTTCTTCAGTAGGGGATTTTTCTTTGAGCCAGTGATTCAGGACTTCATCTTTAAATGCTCCCGTGTT
GCCCACTGTGCTTTGCTGAATTTTGGCAATTGTCGTGGCGTCT
