>Addgene plasmid #116774 | pHAGE-PIK3CG | addgene partial sequence | sequence record 368113 | pRcoM1bs-R 5'-GAGAGGCGGTTTGCGTATT-3'
ACTCGCTGCGCTCGGTCGTTCGGCTGCGGCGAGCGGTATCAGCTCACTCAAAGGCGGTAATACGGTTATC
CACAGAATCAGGGGATAACGCAGGAAAGAACATGTGAGCAAAAGGCCAGCAAAAGGCCAGGAACCGTAAA
AAGGCCGCGTTGCTGGCGTTTTTCCATAGGCTCCGCCCCCCTGACGAGCATCACAAAAATCGACGCTCAA
GTCAGAGGTGGCGAAACCCGACAGGACTATAAAGATACCAGGCGTTTCCCCCTGGAAGCTCCCTCGTGCG
CTCTCCTGTTCCGACCCTGCCGCTTACCGGATACCTGTCCGCCTTTCTCCCTTCGGGAAGCGTGGCGCTT
TCTCATAGCTCACGCTGTAGGTATCTCAGTTCGGTGTAGGTCGTTCGCTCCAAGCTGGGCTGTGTGCACG
AACCCCCCGTTCAGCCCGACCGCTGCGCCTTATCCGGTAACTATCGTCTTGAGTCCAACCCGGTAAGACA
CGACTTATCGCCACTGGCAGCAGCCACTGGTAACAGGATTAGCAGAGCGAGGTATGTAGGCGGTGCTACA
GAGTTCTTGAAGTGGTGGCCTAACTACGGCTACACTAGAAGAACAGTATTTGGTATCTGCGCTCTGCTGA
AGCCAGTTACCTTCGGAAAAAGAGTTGGTAGCTCTTGATCCGGCAAACAAACCACCGCTGGTAGCGGTGG
TTTTTTTGTTTGCAAGCAGCAGATTACGCGCAGAAAAAAGGATCTCAAGAAGATCCTTTGATCTTTTCTA
CGGGGTCTGACGCTCAGTGGAACGA
